>Addgene plasmid #126998 | pJUMP19-J23103_P | addgene full sequence | sequence record 248152 | Addgene NGS Result
TTAATTAAGGAGTTTTGCAGGTGCACCTGCTTTTCGCTGAATTCGCGGCCGCTTCTAGAGGGTCTGCGAT
GTTTGGTCTCTGGAGCTGATAGCTAGCTCAGTCCTAGGGATTATGCTAGCTACTTGAGACCTTTCATCGC
GACCTACTAGTAGCGGCCGCTGCAGGGAGTAACTTCTGACTGAGTTGCATACTTGTTTAACTTTAAGAAG
GAGATATACAATGGTAGCCCGTAAAGGAGAAGAACTTTTCACTGGAGTTGTCCCAATTCTTGTTGAATTA
GATGGTGATGTTAATGGGCACAAATTTTCTGTCAGTGGAGAGGGTGAAGGTGATGCAACATACGGAAAAC
TTACCCTTAAATTTATTTGCACTACTGGAAAACTACCTGTTCCATGGCCAACACTTGTCACTACTTTCGG
TTATGGTGTTCAATGCTTTGCGAGATACCCAGATCATATGAAACAGCATGACTTTTTCAAGAGTGCCATG
CCCGAAGGTTATGTACAGGAAAGAACTATATTTTTCAAAGATGACGGGAACTACAAGACACGTGCTGAAG
TCAAGTTTGAAGGTGATACCCTTGTTAATAGAATCGAGTTAAAAGGTATTGATTTTAAAGAAGATGGAAA
CATTCTTGGACACAAATTGGAATACAACTATAACTCACACAATGTATACATCATGGCAGACAAACAAAAG
AATGGAATCAAAGTTAACTTCAAAATTAGACACAACATTGAAGATGGAAGCGTTCAACTAGCAGACCATT
ATCAACAAAATACTCCAATTGGCGATGGCCCTGTCCTTTTACCAGACAACCATTACCTGTCCACACAATC
TGCCCTTTCGAAAGATCCCAACGAAAAGAGAGATCACATGGTCCTTCTTGAGTTTGTAACAGCTGCTGGG
ATTACACATGGCATGGATGAACTATACAAAGGTTCGTAACTTCTGACTGAGTTGCACGCTCTAGTCTTGG
ACTCCTGTTGATAGATCCAGTAATGACCTCAGAACTCCATCTGGATTTGTTCAGAACGCTCGGTTGCCGC
CGGGCGTTTTTTATTGGTGAGAATCCAGGGGTCCCCAATAATTACGATTTAAATTAGTAGCCCGCCTAAT
GAGCGGGCTTTTTTTTAATTCCCCTATTTGTTTATTTTTCTAAATACATTCAAATATGTATCCGCTCATG
AGACAATAACCCTGATAAATGCTTCAATAATATTGAAAAAGGAAGAGTATGAGCATTCAGCATTTTCGTG
TGGCGCTGATTCCGTTTTTTGCGGCGTTTTGCCTGCCGGTGTTTGCGCATCCGGAAACCCTGGTGAAAGT
GAAAGATGCGGAAGATCAACTGGGTGCGCGCGTGGGCTATATTGAACTGGATCTGAACAGCGGCAAAATT
CTGGAATCTTTTCGTCCGGAAGAACGTTTTCCGATGATGAGCACCTTTAAAGTGCTGCTGTGCGGTGCGG
TTCTGAGCCGTGTGGATGCGGGCCAGGAACAACTGGGCCGTCGTATTCATTATAGCCAGAACGATCTGGT
GGAATATAGCCCGGTGACCGAAAAACATCTGACCGATGGCATGACCGTGCGTGAACTGTGCAGCGCGGCG
ATTACCATGAGCGATAACACCGCGGCGAACCTGCTGCTGACGACCATTGGCGGTCCGAAAGAACTGACCG
CGTTTCTGCATAACATGGGCGATCATGTGACCCGTCTGGATCGTTGGGAACCGGAACTGAACGAAGCGAT
TCCGAACGATGAACGTGATACCACCATGCCGGCAGCAATGGCGACCACCCTGCGTAAACTGCTGACGGGT
GAGCTGCTGACCCTGGCAAGCCGCCAGCAACTGATTGATTGGATGGAAGCGGATAAAGTGGCGGGTCCGC
TGCTGCGTAGCGCGCTGCCGGCTGGCTGGTTTATTGCGGATAAAAGCGGTGCGGGCGAACGTGGCAGCCG
TGGCATTATTGCGGCGCTGGGCCCGGATGGTAAACCGAGCCGTATTGTGGTGATTTATACCACCGGCAGC
CAGGCGACGATGGATGAACGTAACCGTCAGATTGCGGAAATTGGCGCGAGCCTGATTAAACATTGGTAAA
CCGATACAATTAAAGGCTCCTTTTGGAGCCTTTTTTTTTGGACGACCCTTGTCCTTTTCCGCTGCATAAC
CCTGCTTCGGGGTCATTATAGCGATTTTTTCGGTATATCCATCCTTTTTCGCACGATATACAGGATTTTG
CCAAAGGGTTCGTGTAGACTTTCCTTGGTGTATCCAACGGCGTCAGCCGGGCAGGATAGGTGAAGTAGGC
CCACCCGCGAGCGGGTGTTCCTTCTTCACTGTCCCTTATTCGCACCTGGCGGTGCTCAACGGGAATCCTG
CTCTGCGAGGCTGGCCGTAGGCCGGCCCCGTAGAAAAGATCAAAGGATCTTCTTGAGATCCTTTTTTTCT
GCGCGTAATCTGCTGCTTGCAAACAAAAAAACCACCGCTACCAGCGGTGGTTTGTTTGCCGGATCAAGAG
CTACCAACTCTTTTTCCGAAGGTAACTGGCTTCAGCAGAGCGCAGATACCAAATACTGTCCTTCTAGTGT
AGCCGTAGTTAGGCCACCACTTCAAGAACTCTGTAGCACCGCCTACATACCTCGCTCTGCTAATCCTGTT
ACCAGTGGCTGCTGCCAGTGGCGATAAGTCGTGTCTTACCGGGTTGGACTCAAGACGATAGTTACCGGAT
AAGGCGCAGCGGTCGGGCTGAACGGGGGGTTCGTGCACACAGCCCAGCTTGGAGCGAACGACCTACACCG
AACTGAGATACCTACAGCGTGAGCTATGAGAAAGCGCCACGCTTCCCGAAGGGAGAAAGGCGGACAGGTA
TCCGGTAAGCGGCAGGGTCGGAACAGGAGAGCGCACGAGGGAGCTTCCAGGGGGAAACGCCTGGTATCTT
TATAGTCCTGTCGGGTTTCGCCACCTCTGACTTGAGCGTCGATTTTTGTGATGCTCGTCAGGGGGGCGGA
GCCTATGGAAAAACGCCAGCAACGCGGCCTTTTTACGGTTCCTGGCCTTTTGCTGGCCTTTTGCTCACAT
GTTCTTTCCTGCGTTATCCCCTGATTCTGTGGATAACCGTATTACCGCCTTTGAGTGAGCTGATACCGCT
CGCCGCAGCCGAACGACCGAGCGCAGCGAGTCAGTGAGCGAGGAAGCGGAAGAGCGCCTGATGCGGTATT
TTCTCCTTACGCATCTGTGCGGTATTTCACACCGCATATGGTGCACTCTCAGTACAATCTGCTCTGATGC
CGCATAGTTAAGCCAGTATACACTCCGCTATCGCTACGTGACTGGGTCATGGCTGCGCCCCGACACCCGC
CAACACCCGCTGACGCGCCCTGACGGGCTTGTCTGCTCCCGGCATCCGCTTACAGACAAGCTGTGACAGT
CTCCGGGAGCTGCATGTGTCAGAGGTTTTCACCGTCATCACCGAAACGCGCGAGGCAGCTGCGGTAAAGC
TCATCAGCGTGGTCGTGCAGCGATTCACAGATGTCTGCCTGTTCATCCGCGTCCAGCTCGTTGAGTTTCT
CCAGAAGCGTTAATGTCTGGCTTCTGATAAAGCGGGCCATGTTAAGGGCGGTTTTTTCCTGTTTGGTCAC
TGATGCCTCCGTGTAAGGGGGATTTCTGTTCATGGGGGTAATGATACCGATGAAACGAGAGAGGATGCTC
ACGATACGGGTTACTGATGATGAACATGCCCGGTTACTGGAACGTTGTGAGGGTAAACAACTGGCGGTAT
GGATGCGGCGGGGGCGCGCCCAGCTGTCTAGGGCGGCGGATTTGTCCTACTCAGGAGAGCGTTCACCGAC
AAACAACAGATAAAACGAAAGGCCCAGTCTTTCGACTGAGCCTTTCGTTTTATTTGATGCCT
Features (pLannotate 1.2.2; 15 found; start..end, strand, type, name):
     39..60      +  misc_feature   BioBrick prefix: BioBrick prefix for parts that do not start with "ATG"
     91..108     +  promoter       J23119(SpeI) promoter (fragment): bacterial promoter (Registry of Standard Biological Parts BBa J23119) modified to end with an SpeI site
    145..165     +  misc_feature   BioBrick suffix: universal suffix for all parts
    193..213     +  RBS            RBS: efficient ribosome binding site from bacteriophage T7 gene 10 (Olins and Rangwala, 1989)
    221..940     +  CDS            yEGFP: yEGFP is a fluorescent protein published in 1997.
    980..1074    +  terminator     lambda t0 terminator: transcription terminator from phage lambda
   1147..1238    +  promoter       AmpR promoter: bla
   1239..2096    +  CDS            bla: BLAT_ECOLX - Experimental evidence at protein level: Swiss-Prot protein existence level 1. TEM-type are the most prevalent beta-lactamases in enterobacteria; they hydrolyze the beta-lactam bond in susceptible beta-lactam antibiotics, thus conferring resistance to penicillins and cephalosporins. TEM-3 and TEM-4 are capable of hydrolyzing cefotaxime and ceftazidime. TEM-5 is capable of hydrolyzing ceftazidime. TEM-6 is capable of hydrolyzing ceftazidime and aztreonam. TEM-8/CAZ-2, TEM- 16/CAZ-7 and TEM-24/CAZ-6 are markedly active against ceftazidime. IRT- 4 shows resistance to beta-lactamase in
   2103..2142    +  terminator     fd terminator: central terminator from bacteriophage fd (Otsuka and Kunisawa, 1982)
   2289..2397    +  oriT           oriT: incP origin of transfer
   2433..3021    +  rep_origin     ori: high-copy-number ColE1/pMB1/pBR322/pUC origin of replication
   3207..3347    -  misc_feature   bom: basis of mobility region from pBR322
   3449..3640    -  CDS            rop: Rop protein, which maintains plasmids at low copy number; rop
   3681..3791    +  CDS            mbeC (fragment): MBEC_ECOLX - Experimental evidence at protein level: Swiss-Prot protein existence level 1. Required for efficient mobilization of ColE1 plasmid and is thus essential to promote the specific transfer of the plasmid during conjugation. Probably functions by inducing DNA bending, helping the MbeA relaxase to melt the DNA around the nic site and cleave the phosphodiester bond. Binds specifically double-stranded DNA (dsDNA) containing the ColE1 oriT but does not recognize the inverted repeat (IR). From Escherichia coli.
   3820..3906    -  terminator     rrnB T1 terminator: Escherichia coli rrnB; transcription terminator T1 from the E. coli rrnB gene
