[The description below was written by a language model from this plasmid's Addgene catalogue record and pLannotate feature annotations shown in this document.]
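Description:
pJUMP19-J23103_P is a basic promoter part plasmid from the Joint Universal Modular Plasmids (JUMP) platform, a synthetic biology vector system for bacteria whose backbones derive from the SEVA collection. It is built on pJUMP19-Pac and carries a synthetic insert, the constitutive promoter J23103, stored as a "P" (promoter) part. According to the depositor, the part was sub-domesticated from the CIDAR MoClo toolkit. The cloning sites used are not recorded.

The annotated 3.9 kb sequence places a short promoter fragment between a BioBrick prefix and suffix. The annotation tool matched it to the related J23119 promoter, which is consistent with a member of the same promoter family such as J23103. Immediately downstream lie a phage T7 gene 10 ribosome binding site, a green fluorescent protein coding sequence (annotated as yEGFP) and the lambda t0 terminator. This layout suggests that a promoter in the part position could drive a fluorescent readout, although the record does not state that purpose. An rrnB T1 terminator sits on the other side of the cargo region, where it may insulate it from backbone transcription.

Selection is by ampicillin, through the TEM beta-lactamase gene (bla) under its own promoter, followed by an fd terminator. Replication relies on a ColE1/pMB1-type origin accompanied by the pBR322 bom region and the rop gene, which lowers copy number and fits the catalogue's low-copy designation. An incP oriT would allow conjugative mobilisation when transfer functions are supplied in trans. The plasmid serves mainly as a source of a standardised constitutive promoter for modular assembly of bacterial expression constructs.
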