Addgene plasmid #126998: pJUMP19-J23103_P
Purpose: Basic Part P- Promoter (constitutive); J23103.
Depositing lab: Chris French. Depositing organization: University of Edinburgh. Publication: Joint universal modular plasmids (JUMP): a flexible vector platform for synthetic biology. Valenzuela-Ortega M, French C. Synth Biol (Oxf). 2021 Feb 2;6(1):ysab003. doi: 10.1093/synbio/ysab003. eCollection 2021. PubMed 33623824.
Backbone
  Vector backbone: pJUMP19-Pac
  Backbone manufacturer: Backbone derived from SEVA.
  Vector type: Bacterial Expression, Synthetic Biology
Growth in bacteria
  Bacterial resistance: Ampicillin, 100 μg/mL
  Growth temperature: 37°C
  Growth strain: JM109
  Copy number: Low Copy
Gene/Insert
  Gene/Insert name: Part J23103_P
  Species: Synthetic
  Mutation: None
  Cloning method: Restriction Enzyme; 5′ cloning site Unknown (unknown if destroyed)
Terms and licenses: Academic/Nonprofit Terms; Industry Terms: Not Available to Industry
Depositor comments: Part sub-domesticated from CIDAR MoClo toolkit (PMID: 26479688) Please visit https://www.biorxiv.org/content/10.1101/799585v1 for bioRxiv preprint.
How to cite: pJUMP19-J23103_P was a gift from Chris French (Addgene plasmid # 126998 ; http://n2t.net/addgene:126998 ; RRID:Addgene_126998)
